Addgene plasmid #26308: pcDNA3.2/V5 hsa-mir-128
Depositing lab: David Bartel. Depositing organization: Whitehead Institute for Biomedical Research. Publication: Mammalian microRNAs: experimental evaluation of novel and previously annotated genes. Chiang HR, Schoenfeld LW, Ruby JG, Auyeung VC, Spies N, Baek D, Johnston WK, Russ C, Luo S, Babiarz JE, Blelloch R, Schroth GP, Nusbaum C, Bartel DP. Genes Dev. 2010 May 15. 24(10):992-1009. 10.1101/gad.1884710 PubMed 20413612.
Backbone
  Vector backbone: pcDNA3.2/V5-DEST
  Backbone manufacturer: Invitrogen
  Backbone size w/o insert (bp): 7711
  Vector type: Mammalian Expression
  Selectable markers: Neomycin (select with G418)
Growth in bacteria
  Bacterial resistance: Ampicillin, 100 μg/mL
  Growth temperature: 37°C
  Growth strain: DH5alpha
  Copy number: Unknown
Gene/Insert
  Gene/Insert name: hsa-mir-128 (alt names: mir 128; mir-128)
  Species: H. sapiens (human)
  Insert size (bp): 346
  Entrez Gene: MIR128-1 (a.k.a. MIR128A, MIRN128-1, MIRN128A, mir-128-1)
  Cloning method: Gateway Cloning
  Sequencing primers: 5′ CMV-F; 3′ V5 reverse (5′-ACCGAGGAGAGGGTTAGGGAT-3′ )
Terms and licenses: Academic/Nonprofit Terms; Industry Terms: Not Available to Industry
Depositor comments: pre-miRNA hairpins and the surrounding regions were amplified from human genomic DNA using Pfu Polymerase and primers with Gateway (Invitrogen)- compatible ends designed to anneal about 100 nt upstream of and downstream from the miRNA hairpins. PCR products were inserted into Gateway vector pDONR221 and subsequently into pcDNA3.2/V5-DEST.
How to cite: pcDNA3.2/V5 hsa-mir-128 was a gift from David Bartel (Addgene plasmid # 26308 ; http://n2t.net/addgene:26308 ; RRID:Addgene_26308)
