[The description below was written by a language model from this plasmid's Addgene catalogue record.]
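Description:
pcDNA3.2/V5 hsa-mir-128 is a mammalian expression plasmid built on the commercial Gateway destination vector pcDNA3.2/V5-DEST (listed at 7711 bp without insert). It is propagated in E. coli under ampicillin selection and carries a neomycin resistance marker, so transfected mammalian cells can be selected with G418. No feature table accompanies the record, so origins of replication and regulatory elements are not itemised. The use of a CMV forward sequencing primer is consistent with the insert lying downstream of a CMV promoter, as is standard for this backbone family, and the V5 reverse primer reflects the V5 epitope region that lies downstream of the Gateway cassette.

The insert is a 346 bp fragment of human genomic DNA spanning the hsa-mir-128 locus (linked to MIR128-1). According to the depositor's notes, the pre-miRNA hairpin was amplified along with about 100 nt of flanking sequence on either side, using primers with Gateway-compatible ends. The product was recombined first into the entry vector pDONR221 and then transferred into the destination vector. Including the native flanking sequence gives a primary-miRNA-like transcript that the cell's own microRNA biogenesis machinery can recognise and process into the mature miRNA. Because the payload is a non-coding hairpin, the V5 tag of the backbone has no functional role here.

The construct is suited to ectopic expression of miR-128 in mammalian cells. The associated study concerned experimental evaluation of novel and previously annotated mammalian microRNA genes, which suggests it was used to test whether candidate hairpins are genuinely processed into miRNAs.
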