>Addgene plasmid #26308 | pcDNA3.2/V5 hsa-mir-128 | depositor partial sequence | sequence record 12392 | Author sequence
CAAAGCCCTAGCTGTTTTCTGTGTAGCTTTTATTATTCTTATGACTCTTGACAAGTTTGTAGCTTCACCA
TATACATTTAATATTTTGCAATAATTGGCCTTGTTCCTGAGCTGTTGGATTCGGGGCCGTAGCACTGTCT
GAGAGGTTTACATTTCTCACAGTGAACCGGTCTCTTTTTCAGCTGCTTCCTGGCTTCTTTTTACTCAGGT
TTCCACTGCTTTTTTGCTTTTTTTAATGCTGTATGAAGGTGTTAACATTTGTTTATATTTTTCATTAATT
GTAATACCTTTAAATCATGCATCATACTCAGAAATAGGGATTAGAATTTAAGTGACATCTTTGGCC
