>Addgene plasmid #26308 | pcDNA3.2/V5 hsa-mir-128 | addgene partial sequence | sequence record 32459 | 26308 with CMV-F
GCGACTCCTGGCTACTAGAGAACCCACTGCTTACTGGCTTATCGAAATTAATACGACTCACTATAGGGAG
ACCCAAGCTGGCTAGTTAAGCTATCAACAAGTTTGTACAAAAAAGCAGGCTCATATGCAAAGCCCTAGCT
GTTTTCTGTGTAGCTTTTATTATTCTTATGACTCTTGACAAGTTTGTAGCTTCACCATATACATTTAATA
TTTTGCAATAATTGGCCTTGTTCCTGAGCTGTTGGATTCGGGGCCGTAGCACTGTCTGAGAGGTTTACAT
TTCTCACAGTGAACCGGTCTCTTTTTCAGCTGCTTCCTGGCTTCTTTTTACTCAGGTTTCCACTGCTTTT
TTGCTTTTTTTAATGCTGTATGAAGGTGTTAACATTTGTTTATATTTTTCATTAATTGTAATACCTTTAA
ATCATGCATCATACTCAGAAATAGGGATTAGAATTTAAGTGACATCTTTGGCCAAGCTTACCCAGCTTTC
TTGTACAAAGTGGTTGATCTAGAGGGCCCGCGGTTCGAAGGTAAGCCTATCCCTAACCCTCTCCTCGGTC
TCGATTCTACGCGTACCGGTTAGTAATGAGTTTAAACGGGGGAGGCTAACTGAAACACGGAAGGAGACAA
TACCGGAAGGAACCCGCGCTATGACGGCAATAAAAAGACAGAATAAAACGCACGGGTGTTGGGTCGTTTG
TTCATAAACGCGGGGTTCGGTCCCAGGGCTGGCACTCTGTCGATACCCCACCGAGACCCCATTGGGGCCA
ATACGCCCGCGTTTCTTCCTTTTCCCCACCCCACCCCCCAAGTTCGGGTGAAGGCCCAGGGCTCGCAGCC
AACGTCGGGGCGGCAGGCCCTGCCATAGCAGATCTGCGCAGCTGGGGCTCTAGGGGGTATCCCCCACGCG
CCCTGTAGCGGCGCATAAA
